Addgene plasmid #43829: pRE107
Purpose: (Empty Backbone)
Depositing lab: Dieter Schifferli. Depositing organization: University of Pennsylvania. Publication: Improved allelic exchange vectors and their use to analyze 987P fimbria gene expression. Edwards RA, Keller LH, Schifferli DM. Gene. 1998 Jan 30;207(2):149-57. 10.1016/S0378-1119(97)00619-7 PubMed 9511756.
Backbone
  Vector backbone: pGP704
  Backbone manufacturer: John Mekalanos lab, Harvard Medical School (PMID: 2836362)
  Backbone size (bp): 5720
  Modifications to backbone: SacB1 from pUC58-sacB1 cloned into the EcoRI site. BamHI site in oriV converted to a ClaI site by partial digestion and Klenow treatment.
  Vector type: Bacterial Expression ; Bacterial allelic exchange vector with sacB1
  Selectable markers: SacB (sucrose sensitivity)
Growth in bacteria
  Bacterial resistance: Ampicillin, 100 μg/mL
  Growth temperature: 37°C
  Growth strain: SM10 λpir
  Growth instructions: Contains lambda pir-dependent R6K replication origin; requires lambda pir-containing bacteria strain
  Copy number: Low Copy
Gene/Insert
  Cloning method: Restriction Enzyme
  Sequencing primers: 5′ Amp-R (ATAATACCGCGCCACATAGC)
Resource information
  A portion of this plasmid was derived from a plasmid made by: SM10 λpir bacterial strain and pGP704 plasmid backbone from John Mekalanos, Harvard Medical School, Boston, MA. SacB1 gene from plasmid pUC58-sacBI from Dennis Ohman, VCU Medical Center, Richmond, VA.
Terms and licenses: Academic/Nonprofit Terms; Industry Terms: Not Available to Industry
Depositor comments: The plasmids deposited here comprise a set of SacB1-dependent allelic exchange vectors improved from a previously described suicide vector, pGP704 (Miller and Mekalanos, 1988), by including a system to select for plasmid loss by recombination. Plasmid pRE107 was constructed by cloning the appropriate EcoRI fragment from pUC58-sacB1 (McIver et al., 1995) into pGP704 (see associated schematic image). The sacB1 allele is a modified variation of sacB, where unique restriction sites were removed by site directed mutagenesis (McIver et al., 1995). Additionally, the BamHI site in the R6K ori of the resulting plasmid was removed by partial BamHI digestion, blunting the resulting overhangs with PolIk (resulting in the formation of a ClaI site) and screening for its loss by restriction analysis. The resulting plasmid together with others in this deposited series contain the conditional R6K ori, the origin of transfer (oriT) which allows conjugative transfer from permissive hosts, the sacB1 gene to provide negative selection and a MCS, along with a range of different AbR markers. Note: Addgene's NGS results found that a large portion of the plasmid backbone (containing the oriT feature) is in the opposite orientation compared to the depositor's reference sequence.
How to cite: pRE107 was a gift from Dieter Schifferli (Addgene plasmid # 43829 ; http://n2t.net/addgene:43829 ; RRID:Addgene_43829)
