[The description below was written by a language model from this plasmid's Addgene catalogue record and pLannotate feature annotations shown in this document.]
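Description:
pRE107 is an empty bacterial allelic exchange (suicide) vector derived from pGP704, improved by adding a counter-selectable sacB1 cassette so that plasmid loss after recombination can be selected directly. It replicates from the R6K γ origin, which depends on the pi initiator protein, so it is maintained at low copy only in λpir-carrying hosts such as SM10 λpir and cannot replicate in ordinary recipient strains. Selection is by ampicillin resistance (β-lactamase under its own bla promoter). An incP-type oriT, flanked in the annotated sequence by traJ, traK and a traI fragment, allows conjugative transfer from a permissive donor that supplies the transfer functions.

The sacB1 gene, cloned into the EcoRI site of pGP704 with its native sacR promoter and control region, encodes Bacillus subtilis levansucrase and confers sucrose sensitivity. The sacB1 allele is a version of sacB from which restriction sites were removed by site-directed mutagenesis, which keeps sites in the multiple cloning site usable. A BamHI site within the R6K origin was also eliminated by partial digestion and fill-in, creating a ClaI site.

In use, a mutated allele with flanking homology is cloned into the MCS and the plasmid is conjugated into a non-permissive recipient. Ampicillin selects single-crossover integrants, and sucrose then selects cells that have excised the vector by a second crossover.

The feature table also shows small remnants of TcR, rop, bom and an IS1 fragment, presumably carried over from parental plasmids. The sequenced plasmid is 6,273 nt, and repository sequencing found the oriT-containing backbone segment inverted relative to the depositor's reference. pRE107 belongs to a series of vectors that differ in their antibiotic markers.
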