Features (pLannotate 1.2.2; 13 found; start..end, strand, type, name):
     14..580     -  CDS            traI (fragment): TRAI6_ECOLX - Experimental evidence at protein level: Swiss-Prot protein existence level 1. The initiation process of transfer DNA synthesis requires the interaction of at least three plasmid-specific components (TraH, I, and J) at the transfer origin resulting in the assembly of a specialised nucleoprotein complex - the relaxosome. Site- and strand-specific cleavage at the transfer origin is dependent on TraI and TraJ. From Escherichia coli.
    618..989     -  CDS            traJ: oriT-recognizing protein; traJ
   1022..1131    -  oriT           oriT: incP origin of transfer
   1357..1758    +  CDS            traK: TRAK4_ECOLX - Experimental evidence at protein level: Swiss-Prot protein existence level 1. From Escherichia coli.
   1749..1937    +  CDS            TcR (fragment): tetracycline efflux protein; tet; confers resistance to tetracycline
   1936..1976    +  CDS            rop (fragment): Rop protein, which maintains plasmids at low copy number; rop
   2078..2168    +  misc_feature   bom (fragment): basis of mobility region from pBR322
   2209..3069    -  CDS            AmpR: β-lactamase; bla; confers resistance to ampicillin, carbenicillin, and related antibiotics
   3070..3174    -  promoter       AmpR promoter: bla
   3276..3867    +  mobile_element IS1 (fragment): prokaryotic transposable element IS1
   3993..5411    -  CDS            sacB: SACB_BACSU - Experimental evidence at protein level: Swiss-Prot protein existence level 1. From Bacillus subtilis (strain 168).
   5412..5857    -  promoter       sacB promoter: sacR; sacB promoter and control region
   5885..6273    -  rep_origin     R6K γ ori: γ replication origin from E. coli plasmid R6K; requires the R6K initiator protein pi for replication
>Addgene plasmid #43829 | pRE107 | addgene full sequence | sequence record 413170 | Addgene NGS Result
CTCTACGCCGGACGCATCGTGGCCGGATCCAGCCGACCAGGCTTTCCACGCCCGCGTGCCGCTCCATGTC
GTTCGCGCGGTTCTCGGAAACGCGCTGCCGCGTTTCGTGATTGTCACGCTCAAGCCCGTAGTCCCGTTCG
AGCGTCGCGCAGAGGTCAGCGAGGGCGCGGTAGGCCCGATACGGCTCATGGATGGTGTTTCGGGTCGGGT
GAATCTTGTTGATGGCGATATGGATGTGCAGGTTGTCGGTGTCGTGATGCACGGCACTGACGCGCTGATG
CTCGGCGAAGCCAAGCCCAGCGCAGATGCGGTCCTCAATCGCGCGCAACGTCTCCGCGTCGGGCTTCTCT
CCCGCGCGGAAGCTAACCAGCAGGTGATAGGTCTTGTCGGCCTCGGAACGGGTGTTGCCGTGCTGGGTCG
CCATCACCTCGGCCATGACAGCGGGCAGGGTGTTTGCCTCGCAGTTCGTGACGCGCACGTGACCCAGGCG
CTCGGTCTTGCCTTGCTCGTCGGTGATGTACTTCACCAGCTCCGCGAAGTCGCTCTTCTTGATGGAGCGC
ATGGGGACGTGCTTGGCAATCACGCGCACCCCCCGGCCGTTTTAGCGGCTAAAAAAGTCATGGCTCTGCC
CTCGGGCGGACCACGCCCATCATGACCTTGCCAAGCTCGTCCTGCTTCTCTTCGATCTTCGCCAGCAGGG
CGAGGATCGTGGCATCACCGAACCGCGCCGTGCGCGGGTCGTCGGTGAGCCAGAGTTTCAGCAGGCCGCC
CAGGCGGCCCAGGTCGCCATTGATGCGGGCCAGCTCGCGGACGTGCTCATAGTCCACGACGCCCGTGATT
TTGTAGCCCTGGCCGACGGCCAGCAGGTAGGCCGACAGGCTCATGCCGGCCGCCGCCGCCTTTTCCTCAA
TCGCTCTTCGTTCGTCTGGAAGGCAGTACACCTTGATAGGTGGGCTGCCCTTCCTGGTTGGCTTGGTTTC
ATCAGCCATCCGCTTGCCCTCATCTGTTACGCCGGCGGTAGCCGGCCAGCCTCGCAGAGCAGGATTCCCG
TTGAGCACCGCCAGGTGCGAATAAGGGACAGTGAAGAAGGAACACCCGCTCGCGGGTGGGCCTACTTCAC
CTATCCTGCCCGGCTGACGCCGTTGGATACACCAAGGAAAGTCTACACGAACCCTTTGGCAAAATCCTGT
ATATCGTGCGAAAAAGGATGGATATACCGAAAAAATCGCTATAATGACCCCGAAGCAGGGTTATGCAGCG
GAAAAGCGCTGCTTCCCTGCTGTTTTGTGGAATATCTACCGACTGGAAACAGGCAAATGCAGGAAATTAC
TGAACTGAGGGGACAGGCGAGAGACGATGCCAAAGAGCTACACCGACGAGCTGGCCGAGTGGGTTGAATC
CCGCGCGGCCAAGAAGCGCCGGCGTGATGAGGCTGCGGTTGCGTTCCTGGCGGTGAGGGCGGATGTCGAG
GCGGCGTTAGCGTCCGGCTATGCGCTCGTCACCATTTGGGAGCACATGCGGGAAACGGGGAAGGTCAAGT
TCTCCTACGAGACGTTCCGCTCGCACGCCAGGCGGCACATCAAGGCCAAGCCCGCCGATGTGCCCGCACC
GCAGGCCAAGGCTGCGGAACCCGCGCCGGCACCCAAGACGCCGGAGCCACGGCGGCCGAAGCAGGGGGGC
AAGGCTGAAAAGCCGGCCCCCGCTGCGGCCCCGACCGGCTTCACCTTCAACCCAACACCGGACAAAAAGG
ATCCTCTACGCCGGACGCATCGTGGCCGGCATCACCGGCGCCACAGGTGCGGTTGCTGGCGCCTATATCG
CCGACATCACCGATGGGGAAGATCGGGCTCGCCACTTCGGGCTCATGAGCGCTTGTTTCGGCGTGGGTAT
GGTGGCAGGCCCCGTGGCCGGGGGACTGTTGGGCGCCATCTCCTTGCTGCCTCGCGCGTTTCGGTGATGA
CGGTGAAAACCTCTGACACATGCAGCTCCCGGAGACGGTCACAGCTTGTCTGTAAGCGGATGCCGGGAGC
AGACAAGCCCGTCAGGGCGCGTCAGCGGGTGTTGGCGGGTGTCGGGGCGCAGCCATGACCCAGTCACGTA
GCGATAGCGGAGTGTATACTGGCTTAACTATGCGGCATCAGAGCAGATTGTACTGAGAGTGCACCATAAA
TCAATCTAAAGTATATATGAGTAAACTTGGTCTGACAGTTACCAATGCTTAATCAGTGAGGCACCTATCT
CAGCGATCTGTCTATTTCGTTCATCCATAGTTGCCTGACTCCCCGTCGTGTAGATAACTACGATACGGGA
GGGCTTACCATCTGGCCCCAGTGCTGCAATGATACCGCGAGACCCACGCTCACCGGCTCCAGATTTATCA
GCAATAAACCAGCCAGCCGGAAGGGCCGAGCGCAGAAGTGGTCCTGCAACTTTATCCGCCTCCATCCAGT
CTATTAATTGTTGCCGGGAAGCTAGAGTAAGTAGTTCGCCAGTTAATAGTTTGCGCAACGTTGTTGCCAT
TGCTGCAGGCATCGTGGTGTCACGCTCGTCGTTTGGTATGGCTTCATTCAGCTCCGGTTCCCAACGATCA
AGGCGAGTTACATGATCCCCCATGTTGTGCAAAAAAGCGGTTAGCTCCTTCGGTCCTCCGATCGTTGTCA
GAAGTAAGTTGGCCGCAGTGTTATCACTCATGGTTATGGCAGCACTGCATAATTCTCTTACTGTCATGCC
ATCCGTAAGATGCTTTTCTGTGACTGGTGAGTACTCAACCAAGTCATTCTGAGAATAGTGTATGCGGCGA
CCGAGTTGCTCTTGCCCGGCGTCAACACGGGATAATACCGCGCCACATAGCAGAACTTTAAAAGTGCTCA
TCATTGGAAAACGTTCTTCGGGGCGAAAACTCTCAAGGATCTTACCGCTGTTGAGATCCAGTTCGATGTA
ACCCACTCGTGCACCCAACTGATCTTCAGCATCTTTTACTTTCACCAGCGTTTCTGGGTGAGCAAAAACA
GGAAGGCAAAATGCCGCAAAAAAGGGAATAAGGGCGACACGGAAATGTTGAATACTCATACTCTTCCTTT
TTCAATATTATTGAAGCATTTATCAGGGTTATTGTCTCATGAGCGGATACATATTTGAATGTATTTAGAA
AAATAAACAAATAGGGGTTCCGCGCACATTTCCCCGAAAAGTGCCACCTGCAGATCTGCAGGTCGACGGA
TCCCAAGCTTCTTCTAGAGGTACCGCATGCGATATCGAGCTCTCCCGGGAATTCATGCAGTTCACTTACA
CCGCTTCTCAACCCGGTACGCACCAGAAAATCATTGATATGGCCATGAATGGCGTTGGATGCCGGGCAAC
AGCCCGCATTATGGGCGTTGGCCTCAACACGATTTTACGTCACTTAAAAAACTCAGGCCGCAGTCGGTAA
CCTCGCGCATACAGCCGGGCAGTGACGTCATCGTCTGCGCGGAAATGGACGAACAGTGGGGCTATGTCGG
GGCTAAATCGCGCCAGCGCTGGCTGTTTTACGCGTATGACAGTCTCCGGAAGACGGTTGTTGCGCACGTA
TTCGGTGAACGCACTATGGCGACGCTGGGGCGTCTTATGAGCCTGCTGTCACCCTTTGACGTGGTGATAT
GGATGACGGATGGCTGGCCGCTGTATGAATCCCGCCTGAAGGGAAAGCTGCACGTAATCAGCAAGCGATA
TACGCAGCGAATTGAGCGGCATAACCTGAATCTGAGGCAGCACCTGGCACGGCTGGGACGGAAGTCGCTG
TCGTTCTCAAAATCGGTGGAGCTGCATGACAAAGTCATCGGGCATTATCTGAACATAAAACACTATCAAT
AAGTTGGAGTCATTACCAAAAGGTTAGGAATACGGTTAGCCATTTGCCTGCTTTTATATAGTTCATATGG
GATTCACCTTTATGTTGATAAGAAATAAAAGAAAATGCCAATAGGATATCGGCATTTTCTTTTGCGTTTT
TATTTGTTAACTGTTAATTGTCCTTGTTCAAGGATGCTGTCTTTGACAACAGATGTTTTCTTGCCTTTGA
TGTTCAGCAGGAAGCTGGGCGCAAACGTTGATTGTTTGTCTGCGTAGAATCCTCTGTTTGTCATATAGCT
TGTAATCACGACATTGTTTCCTTTCGCTTGAGGTACAGCGAAGTGTGAGTAAGTAAAGGTTACATCGTTA
GGATCAAGATCCATTTTTAACACAAGGCCAGTTTTGTTCAGCGGCTTGTATGGGCCAGTTAAAGAATTAG
AAACATAACCAAGCATGTAAATATCGTTAGACGTAATGCCGTCAATCGTCATTTTTGATCCGCGGGAGTC
AGTGAACAGATACCATTTGCCGTTCATTTTAAAGACGTTCGCGCGTTCAATTTCATCTGTTACTGTGTTA
GATGCAATCAGCGGTTTCATCACTTTTTTCAGTGTGTAATCATCGTTTAGCTCAATCATACCGAGAGCGC
CGTTTGCTAACTCAGCCGTGCGTTTTTTATCGCTTTGCAGAAGTTTTTGACTTTCTTGACGGAAGAATGA
TGTGCTTTTGCCATAGTATGCTTTGTTAAATAAAGATTCTTCGCCTTGGTAGCCATCTTCAGTTCCAGTG
TTTGCTTCAAATACTAAGTATTTGTGGCCTTTATCTTCTACGTAGTGAGGATCTCTCAGCGTATGGTTGT
CGCCTGAGCTGTAGTTGCCTTCATCGATGAACTGCTGTACATTTTGATACGTTTTTCCGTCACCGTCAAA
GATTGATTTATAATCCTCTACACCGTTGATGTTCAAAGAGCTGTCTGATGCTGATACGTTAACTTGTGCA
GTTGTCAGTGTTTGTTTGCCGTAATGTTTACCGGAGAAATCAGTGTAGAATAAACGGATTTTTCCGTCAG
ATGTAAATGTGGCTGAACCTGACCATTCTTGTGTTTGGTCTTTTAGGATAGAATCATTTGCATCGAATTT
GTCGCTGTCTTTAAAGACGCGGCCAGCGTTTTTCCAGCTGTCAATAGAAGTTTCGCCGACTTTTTGATAG
AACATGTAAATCGATGTGTCATCCGCATTTTTAGGATCTCCGGCTAATGCAAAGACGATGTGGTAGCCGT
GATAGTTTGCGACAGTGCCGTCAGCGTTTTGTAATGGCCAGCTGTCCCAAACGTCCAGGCCTTTTGCAGA
AGAGATATTTTTAATTGTGGACGAATCGAACTCAGGAACTTGATATTTTTCATTTTTTTGCTGTTCAGGG
ATTTGCAGCATATCATGGCGTGTAATATGGGAAATGCCGTATGTTTCCTTATATGGCTTTTGGTTCGTTT
CTTTCGCAAACGCTTGAGTTGCGCCTCCTGCCAGCAGTGCGGTAGTAAAGGTTAATACTGTTGCTTGTTT
TGCAAACTTTTTGATGTTCATCGTTCATGTCTCCTTTTTTATGTACTGTGTTAGCGGTCTGCTTCTTCCA
GCCCTCCTGTTTGAAGATGGCAAGTTAGTTACGCACAATAAAAAAAGACCTAAAATATGTAAGGGGTGAC
GCCAAAGTATACACTTTGCCCTTTACACATTTTAGGTCTTGCCTGCTTTATCAGTAACAAACCCGCGCGA
TTTACTTTTCGACCTCATTCTATTAGACTCTCGTTTGGATTGCAACTGGTCTATTTTCCTCTTTTGTTTG
ATAGAAAATCATAAAAGGATTTGCAGACTACGGGCCTAAAGAACTAAAAAATCTATCTGTTTCTTTTCAT
TCTCTGTATTTTTTATAGTTTCTGTTGCATGGGCATAAAGTTGCCTTTTTAATCACAATTCAGAAAATAT
CATAATATCTCATTTCACTAAATAATAGTGAACGGCAGGTATATGTGATGGGTTAAAAAGGATCAGAATT
CCCATGTCAGCCGTTAAGTGTTCCTGTGTCACTCAAAATTGCTTTGAGAGGCTCTAAGGGCTTCTCAGTG
CGTTACATCCCTGGCTTGTTGTCCACAACCGTTAAACCTTAAAAGCTTTAAAAGCCTTATATATTCTTTT
TTTTCTTATAAAACTTAAAACCTTAGAGGCTATTTAAGTTGCTGATTTATATTAATTTTATTGTTCAAAC
ATGAGAGCTTAGTACGTGAAACATGAGAGCTTAGTACGTTAGCCATGAGAGCTTAGTACGTTAGCCATGA
GGGTTTAGTTCGTTAAACATGAGAGCTTAGTACGTTAAACATGAGAGCTTAGTACGTGAAACATGAGAGC
TTAGTACGTACTATCAACAGGTTGAACTGCTGATCTTCAGATC
