>Addgene plasmid #43829 | pRE107 | addgene partial sequence | sequence record 59739 | Amp-R 5'-ATAATACCGCGCCACATAGC-3'
AAACTCTCAAGGATCTTACCGCTGTTGAGATCCAGTTCGATGTAACCCACTCGTGCACCCAACTGATCTT
CAGCATCTTTTACTTTCACCAGCGTTTCTGGGTGAGCAAAAACAGGAAGGCAAAATGCCGCAAAAAAGGG
AATAAGGGCGACACGGAAATGTTGAATACTCATACTCTTCCTTTTTCAATATTATTGAAGCATTTATCAG
GGTTATTGTCTCATGAGCGGATACATATTTGAATGTATTTAGAAAAATAAACAAATAGGGGTTCCGCGCA
CATTTCCCCGAAAAGTGCCACCTGCAGATCTGCAGGTCGACGGATCCCAAGCTTCTTCTAGAGGTACCGC
ATGCGATATCGAGCTCTCCCGGGAATTCATGCAGTTCACTTACACCGCTTCTCAACCCGGTACGCACCAG
AAAATCATTGATATGGCCATGAATGGCGTTGGATGCCGGGCAACAGCCCGCATTATGGGCGTTGGCCTCA
ACACGATTTTACGTCACTTAAAAAACTCAGGCCGCAGTCGGTAACCTCGCGCATACAGCCGGGCAGTGAC
GTCATCGTCTGCGCGGAAATGGACGAACAGTGGGGCTATGTCGGGGCTAAATCGCGCCAGCGCTGGCTGT
TTTACGCGTATGACAGTCTCCGGAAGACGGTTGTTGCGCACGTATTCGGTGAACGCACTATGGCGACGCT
GGGGCGTCTTATGAGCCTGCTGTCACCCTTTGACGTGGTGATATGGATGACGGATGGCTGGCCGCTGTAT
GAATCCCGCCTGAAGGGAAAGCTGCACGTAATCAGCAAGCGATATACGCAGCGAATTGAGCGGCATAACC
TGAATCTGA
