>Addgene plasmid #43829 | pRE107 | addgene partial sequence | sequence record 138511 | R6K-3' 5'-aacaagccagggatgtaacg-3'
ATTTTGAGTGACACAGGAACACTTAACGGCTGACATGGGAATTCTGATCCTTTTTAACCCATCACATATA
CCTGCCGTTCACTATTATTTAGTGAAATGAGATATTATGATATTTTCTGAATTGTGATTAAAAAGGCAAC
TTTATGCCCATGCAACAGAAACTATAAAAAATACAGAGAATGAAAAGAAACAGATAGATTTTTTAGTTCT
TTAGGCCCGTAGTCTGCAAATCCTTTTATGATTTTCTATCAAACAAAAGAGGAAAATAGACCAGTTGCAA
TCCAAACGAGAGTCTAATAGAATGAGGTCGAAAAGTAAATCGCGCGGGTTTGTTACTGATAAAGCAGGCA
AGACCTAAAATGTGTAAAGGGCAAAGTGTATACTTTGGCGTCACCCCTTACATATTTTAGGTCTTTTTTT
ATTGTGCGTAACTAACTTGCCATCTTCAAACAGGAGGGCTGGAAGA
