>Addgene plasmid #43829 | pRE107 | addgene partial sequence | sequence record 139768 | pQE-Fwd 5'-CCCGAAAAGTGCCACCTG-3'
GAGGTACCGCATGCGATATCGAGCTCTCCCGGGAATTCATGCAGTTCACTTACACCGCTTCTCAACCCGG
TACGCACCAGAAAATCATTGATATGGCCATGAATGGCGTTGGATGCCGGGCAACAGCCCGCATTATGGGC
GTTGGCCTCAACACGATTTTACGTCACTTAAAAAACTCAGGCCGCAGTCGGTAACCTCGCGCATACAGCC
GGGCAGTGACGTCATCGTCTGCGCGGAAATGGACGAACAGTGGGGCTATGTCGGGGCTAAATCGCGCCAG
CGCTGGCTGTTTTACGCGTATGACAGTCTCCGGAAGACGGTTGTTGCGCACGTATTCGGTGAACGCACTA
TGGCGACGCTGGGGCGTCTTATGAGCCTGCTGTCACCCTTTGACGTGGTGATATGGATGACGGATGGCTG
GCCGCTGTATGAATCCCGCCTGAAGGGAAAGCTGCACGTAATCAGCAAGCGATATACGCAGCGAATTGAG
CGGCATAACCTGAATCTGAGGCAGCACCTGGCACGGCTGGGACGGAAGTCGCTGTCGTTCTCAAAATCGG
TGGAGCTGCATGACAAAGTCATCGGGCATTATCTGAACATAAAACACTATCAATAAGTTGGAGTCATTAC
CAAAAGGTTAGGAATACGGTTAGCCATTTGCCTGCTTTTATATAGTTCATATGGGATTCACCTTTATGTT
GATAAGAAATAAAAGAAAATGCCAATAGGATATCGGCATTTTCTTTTGCGTTTTTATTTG
